>Addgene plasmid #237158 | NanoBiT Assay Vector, BAK | depositor full sequence | sequence record 470652 | NanoBiT Assay Vector, BAK sequence 5384 bps
TCAATATTGGCCATTAGCCATATTATTCATTGGTTATATAGCATAAATCAATATTGGCTATTGGCCATTG
CATACGTTGTATCTATATCATAATATGTACATTTATATTGGCTCATGTCCAATATGACCGCCATGTTGGC
ATTGATTATTGACTAGTTATTAATAGTAATCAATTACGGGGTCATTAGTTCATAGCCCATATATGGAGTT
CCGCGTTACATAACTTACGGTAAATGGCCCGCCTGGCTGACCGCCCAACGACCCCCGCCCATTGACGTCA
ATAATGACGTATGTTCCCATAGTAACGCCAATAGGGACTTTCCATTGACGTCAATGGGTGGAGTATTTAC
GGTAAACTGCCCACTTGGCAGTACATCAAGTGTATCATATGCCAAGTCCGCCCCCTATTGACGTCAATGA
CGGTAAATGGCCCGCCTGGCATTATGCCCAGTACATGACCTTACGGGACTTTCCTACTTGGCAGTACATC
TACGTATTAGTCATCGCTATTACCATGGTGATGCGGTTTTGGCAGTACACCAATGGGCGTGGATAGCGGT
TTGACTCACGGGGATTTCCAAGTCTCCACCCCATTGACGTCAATGGGAGTTTGTTTTGGCACCAAAATCA
ACGGGACTTTCCAAAATGTCGTAATAACCCCGCCCCGTTGACGCAAATGGGCGGTAGGCGTGTACGGTGG
GAGGTCTATATAAGCAGAGCTGGTTTAGTGAACCGTCAGATCACTAGAAGCTTTATTGCGGTAGTTTATC
ACAGTTAAATTGCTAACGCAGTCAGTGCTTCTGACACAACAGTCTCGAACTTAAGCTGCAGAAGTTGGTC
GTGAGGCACTGGGCAGGTAAGTATCAAGGTTACAAGACAGGTTTAAGGAGACCAATAGAAACTGGGCTTG
TCGAGACAGAGAAGACTCTTGCGTTTCTGATAGGCACCTATTGGTCTTACTGACATCCACTTTGCCTTTC
TCTCCACAGGTGTCCACTCCCAGTTCAATTACAGCTCTTAAGGCTAGAGTATTAATACGACTCACTATAG
GGCTAGCGCTCACCATGGTCTTCACACTCGAAGATTTCGTTGGGGACTGGGAACAGACAGCCGCCTACAA
CCTGGACCAAGTCCTTGAACAGGGAGGTGTGTCCAGTTTGCTGCAGAATCTCGCCGTGTCCGTAACTCCG
ATCCAAAGGATTGTCCGGAGCGGTGAAAATGCCCTGAAGATCGACATCCATGTCATCATCCCGTATGAAG
GTCTGAGCGCCGACCAAATGGCCCAGATCGAAGAGGTGTTTAAGGTGGTGTACCCTGTGGATGATCATCA
CTTTAAGGTGATCCTGCCCTATGGCACACTGGTAATCGACGGGGTTACGCCGAACATGCTGAACTATTTC
GGACGGCCGTATGAAGGCATCGCCGTGTTCGACGGCAAAAAGATCACTGTAACAGGGACCCTGTGGAACG
GCAACAAAATTATCGACGAGCGCCTGATCACCCCCGACGGCTCCATGCTGTTCCGAGTAACCATCAACAG
CGGAGGAGGTGGCTCAGGTGGAGGGGGCTCCGCGATCGCCATGGCTTCGGGGCAAGGCCCAGGTCCTCCC
AGGCAGGAGTGCGGAGAGCCTGCCCTGCCCTCTGCTTCTGAGGAGCAGGTAGCCCAGGACACAGAGGAGG
TTTTCCGCAGCTACGTTTTTTACCGCCATCAGCAGGAACAGGAGGCTGAAGGGGTGGCTGCCCCTGCCGA
CCCAGAGATGGTCACCTTACCTCTGCAACCTAGCAGCACCATGGGGCAGGTGGGACGGCAGCTCGCCATC
ATCGGGGACGACATCAACCGACGCTATGACTCAGAGTTCCAGACCATGTTGCAGCACCTGCAGCCCACGG
CAGAGAATGCCTATGAGTACTTCACCAAGATTGCCACCAGCCTGTTTGAGAGTGGCATCAATTGGGGCCG
TGTGGTGGCTCTTCTGGGCTTCGGCTACCGTCTGGCCCTACACGTCTACCAGCATGGCCTGACTGGCTTC
CTAGGCCAGGTGACCCGCTTCGTGGTCGACTTCATGCTGCATCACTGCATTGCCCGGTGGATTGCACAGA
GGGGTGGCTGGGTGGCAGCCCTGAACTTGGGCAATGGTCCCATCCTGAACGTGCTGGTGGTTCTGGGTGT
GGTTCTGTTGGGCCAGTTTGTGGTACGAAGATTCTTCAAATCAGTTTAAACGAATTCGGGCTCGGTACCC
GGGGATCCTCTAGAGTCGACCTGCAGGCATGCAAGCTGATCCGGCTGCTAACAAAGCCCGAAAGGAAGCT
GAGTTGGCTGCTGCCACCGCTGAGCAATAACTAGCATAACCCCTTGGGGCGGCCGCTTCGAGCAGACATG
ATAAGATACATTGATGAGTTTGGACAAACCACAACTAGAATGCAGTGAAAAAAATGCTTTATTTGTGAAA
TTTGTGATGCTATTGCTTTATTTGTAACCATTATAAGCTGCAATAAACAAGTTAACAACAACAATTGCAT
TCATTTTATGTTTCAGGTTCAGGGGGAGATGTGGGAGGTTTTTTTAAGCAAGTAAAACCTCTACAAATGT
GGTAAAATCGAATTTTAACAAAATATTAACGCTTACAATTTCCTGATGCGGTATTTTCTCCTTACGCATC
TGTGCGGTATTTCACACCGCATACGCGGATCTGCGCAGCACCATGGCCTGAAATAACCTCTGAAAGAGGA
ACTTGGTTAGGTACCTTCTGAGGCGGAAAGAACCAGCTGTGGAATGTGTGTCAGTTAGGGTGTGGAAAGT
CCCCAGGCTCCCCAGCAGGCAGAAGTATGCAAAGCATGCATCTCAATTAGTCAGCAACCAGGTGTGGAAA
GTCCCCAGGCTCCCCAGCAGGCAGAAGTATGCAAAGCATGCATCTCAATTAGTCAGCAACCATAGTCCCG
CCCCTAACTCCGCCCATCCCGCCCCTAACTCCGCCCAGTTCCGCCCATTCTCCGCCCCATGGCTGACTAA
TTTTTTTTATTTATGCAGAGGCCGAGGCCGCCTCGGCCTCTGAGCTATTCCAGAAGTAGTGAGGAGGCTT
TTTTGGAGGCCTAGGCTTTTGCAAAAAGCTTAATTAACTGTTGACAATTAATCATCGGCATAGTATATCG
GCATAGTATAATACGACAAGGTGAGGAACTAAACCCAGGAGGCAGATCATGATTGAACAAGATGGATTGC
ACGCAGGTTCTCCGGCCGCTTGGGTGGAGAGGCTATTCGGCTATGACTGGGCACAACAGACAATCGGCTG
CTCTGATGCCGCCGTGTTCCGGCTGTCAGCGCAGGGGCGCCCGGTTCTTTTTGTCAAGACCGACCTGTCC
GGTGCCCTGAATGAACTGCAGGACGAGGCAGCGCGGCTATCGTGGCTGGCCACGACGGGCGTTCCTTGCG
CAGCTGTGCTCGACGTTGTCACTGAAGCGGGAAGGGACTGGCTGCTATTGGGCGAAGTGCCGGGGCAGGA
TCTCCTGTCATCTCACCTTGCTCCTGCCGAGAAAGTATCCATCATGGCTGATGCAATGCGGCGGCTGCAT
ACGCTTGATCCGGCTACCTGCCCATTCGACCACCAAGCGAAACATCGCATCGAGCGAGCACGTACTCGGA
TGGAAGCCGGTCTTGTCGATCAGGATGATCTGGACGAAGAGCATCAGGGGCTCGCGCCAGCCGAACTGTT
CGCCAGGCTCAAGGCGCGCATGCCCGACGGCGAGGATCTCGTCGTGACCCATGGCGATGCCTGCTTGCCG
AATATCATGGTGGAAAATGGCCGCTTTTCTGGATTCATCGACTGTGGCCGGCTGGGTGTGGCGGACCGCT
ATCAGGACATAGCGTTGGCTACCCGTGATATTGCTGAAGAGCTTGGCGGCGAATGGGCTGACCGCTTCCT
CGTGCTTTACGGTATCGCCGCTCCCGATTCGCAGCGCATCGCCTTCTATCGCCTTCTTGACGAGTTCTTC
TGAGCGGGACTCTGGGGTTCGAAATGACCGACCAAGCGACGCCCAACCTGCCATCACGATGGCCGCAATA
AAATATCTTTATTTTCATTACATCTGTGTGTTGGTTTTTTGTGTGAATCGATAGCGATAAGGATCCTCTT
TGCGCTTGCGTTTTCCCTTGTCCAGATAGCCCAGTAGCTGACATTCATCCGGGGTCAGCACCGTTTCTGC
GGACTGGCTTTCTACCCGGTATCAGCTCACTCAAAGGCGGTAATACGGTTATCCACAGAATCAGGGGATA
ACGCAGGAAAGAACATGTGAGCAAAAGGCCAGCAAAAGGCCAGGAACCGTAAAAAGGCCGCGTTGCTGGC
GTTTTTCCATAGGCTCCGCCCCCCTGACGAGCATCACAAAAATCGACGCTCAAGTCAGAGGTGGCGAAAC
CCGACAGGACTATAAAGATACCAGGCGTTTCCCCCTGGAAGCTCCCTCGTGCGCTCTCCTGTTCCGACCC
TGCCGCTTACCGGATACCTGTCCGCCTTTCTCCCTTCGGGAAGCGTGGCGCTTTCTCATAGCTCACGCTG
TAGGTATCTCAGTTCGGTGTAGGTCGTTCGCTCCAAGCTGGGCTGTGTGCACGAACCCCCCGTTCAGCCC
GACCGCTGCGCCTTATCCGGTAACTATCGTCTTGAGTCCAACCCGGTAAGACACGACTTATCGCCACTGG
CAGCAGCCACTGGTAACAGGATTAGCAGAGCGAGGTATGTAGGCGGTGCTACAGAGTTCTTGAAGTGGTG
GCCTAACTACGGCTACACTAGAAGGACAGTATTTGGTATCTGCGCTCTGCTGAAGCCAGTTACCTTCGGA
AAAAGAGTTGGTAGCTCTTGATCCGGCAAACAAACCACCGCTGGTAGCGGTGGTTTTTTTGTTTGCAAGC
AGCAGATTACGCGCAGAAAAAAAGGATTTCAAGAAGATCCTTTGATCTTTTCTACGGGGTCTGACGCTCA
GTGGAACGAAAACTCACGTTAAGGGATTTTGGTCATGAGATTATCAAAAAGGATCTTCACCTAGATCCTT
TTATAGTCCGGAAATACAGGAACGCACGCTGGATGGCCCTTCGCTGGGATGGTGAAACCATGAAAAATGG
CAGCTTCAGTGGATTAAGTGGGGGTAATGTGGCCTGTACCCTCTGGTTGCATAGGTATTCATACGGTTAA
AATTTATCAGGCGCGATTGCGGCAGTTTTTCGGGTGGTTTGTTGCCATTTTTACCTGTCTGCTGCCGTGA
TCGCGCTGAACGCGTTTTAGCGGTGCGTACAATTAAGGGATTATGGTAAATCCACTTACTGTCTGCCCTC
GTAGCCATCGAGATAAACCGCAGTACTCCGGCCACGATGCGTCCGGCGTAGAGGATCGAGATCT
Features (pLannotate 1.2.2; 20 found; start..end, strand, type, name):
    140..517     +  enhancer       CMV enhancer: human cytomegalovirus immediate early enhancer
    519..718     +  promoter       CMV promoter: human cytomegalovirus (CMV) immediate early promoter
    857..989     +  intron         chimeric intron: chimera between introns from human β-globin and immunoglobulin heavy chain genes
   1033..1051    +  promoter       T7 promoter: promoter for bacteriophage T7 RNA polymerase
   1065..1538    +  CDS            Nluc (fragment): NanoLuc® luciferase human codon-optimized
   1608..2213    +  CDS            BAK1: BAK_HUMAN - Also known as BAK, BCL2L7, CDN1. Experimental evidence at protein level: Swiss-Prot protein existence level 1. Plays a role in the mitochondrial apoptosic process. Upon arrival of cell death signals, promotes mitochondrial outer membrane (MOM) permeabilization by oligomerizing to form pores within the MOM. This releases apoptogenic factors into the cytosol, including cytochrome c, promoting the activation of caspase 9 which in turn processes and activates the effector caspases. From Homo sapiens (Human).
   2222..2277    +  misc_feature   MCS: pUC18/19 multiple cloning site
   2284..2333    +  CDS            SET1 (fragment): solubility-enhancement tag derived from T7 phage gene 10B
   2341..2360    +  terminator     T7 terminator (fragment): transcription terminator for bacteriophage T7 RNA polymerase
   2382..2503    -  polyA_signal   SV40 poly(A) signal: SV40 polyadenylation signal
   2526..2594    -  CDS            large T antigen (fragment): large T antigen from SV40 (simian virus 40)
   2599..2631    +  rep_origin     M13 ori (fragment): M13 bacteriophage origin of replication; arrow indicates direction of (+) strand synthesis
   2632..2683    -  misc_feature   bom (fragment): basis of mobility region from pBR322
   2748..3105    +  promoter       SV40 promoter: SV40 enhancer and early promoter
   3120..3167    +  promoter       EM7 promoter: synthetic bacterial promoter&nbsp
   3199..3990    +  CDS            neo: KKA2_KLEPN - Also known as kan, nptII. Experimental evidence at protein level: Swiss-Prot protein existence level 1. Resistance to kanamycin, neomycin, paromomycin, ribostamycin, butirosin and gentamicin B. From Klebsiella pneumoniae.
   4057..4105    +  polyA_signal   poly(A) signal: synthetic polyadenylation signal
   4126..4215    -  CDS            tnpA (fragment): TN5P_ECOLX - Also known as tnp. Experimental evidence at protein level: Swiss-Prot protein existence level 1. Mediates transposition of transposon Tn5 by a 'cut and paste' mechanism. First, the monomeric transposase binds the 19 bp inverted DNA repeats flanking the transposon. Then, dimerization of the DNA- bound transposase creates a synaptic DNA complex. After nicking of the first DNA strand, excision of the transposon proceeds through a series of intermediates. The transposase then mediates the insertion of the transposon at a new site by strand transfer. The activity of the wild- type tran
   4344..4932    -  rep_origin     ori: high-copy-number ColE1/pMB1/pBR322/pUC origin of replication
   5048..5331    +  misc_feature   cer region: ColE1-derived recombination site that helps to maintain plasmids as monomers
