[The description below was written by a language model from this plasmid's Addgene catalogue record and pLannotate feature annotations shown in this document.]
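Description:
NanoBiT Assay Vector, BAK is a 5,384 bp mammalian expression plasmid built on the pFN213K LgBiT CMV-neo Flexi Vector backbone. It expresses human BAK (BAK1) fused at its N terminus to LgBiT, the large subunit of the split NanoLuc luciferase system. In bacteria it replicates from a high-copy ColE1/pUC-type origin, and a ColE1 cer site helps keep the plasmid monomeric. A single neo (nptII) gene provides selection in both hosts. The bacterial EM7 promoter drives it for kanamycin resistance in E. coli. The SV40 enhancer/early promoter, paired with a synthetic poly(A) signal, drives it for G418 selection in mammalian cells.

The expression cassette starts with the CMV immediate-early enhancer and promoter, followed by a chimeric β-globin/immunoglobulin intron that generally improves transcript processing and expression. A T7 promoter sits just upstream of the coding region and could support in vitro transcription. The feature annotated as a NanoLuc fragment corresponds to LgBiT. It is followed, after a short gap that is presumably a linker, by the unmutated BAK1 coding sequence, and an SV40 poly(A) signal lies downstream. Several short annotated fragments (SET1, T7 terminator, large T antigen, M13 ori, bom, tnpA) appear to be backbone remnants or partial matches rather than functional elements.

BAK is a pro-apoptotic BCL-2 family protein that oligomerizes to permeabilize the mitochondrial outer membrane. In NanoBiT assays, an LgBiT fusion is typically co-expressed with a partner carrying the complementary small subunit, so that interaction between the two proteins reconstitutes luciferase activity. This construct is therefore suited to luminescence-based monitoring of BAK protein interactions in live cells, although the record names no specific partner.
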