Addgene plasmid #237158: NanoBiT Assay Vector, BAK
Purpose: Express LgBiT-BAK Fusion Protein in Mammalian Cells under a CMV promoter
Depositing lab: Promega Corporation.
Backbone
  Vector backbone: pFN213K LgBiT CMV-neo Flexi Vector
  Vector type: Mammalian Expression
  Selectable markers: Neomycin (select with G418)
Growth in bacteria
  Bacterial resistance: Kanamycin, 50 μg/mL
  Growth temperature: 37°C
  Growth strain: DH5alpha
  Copy number: High Copy
Gene/Insert
  Gene/Insert name: BAK
  Species: H. sapiens (human)
  Mutation: None
  Entrez Gene: BAK1 (a.k.a. BAK, BAK-LIKE, BCL2L7, CDN1)
  Promoter: CMV
  Tag / fusion protein: LgBiT (N terminal on backbone)
  Cloning method: Other
Terms and licenses: Academic/Nonprofit Terms; Industry Terms
How to cite: NanoBiT Assay Vector, BAK was a gift from Promega Corporation (Addgene plasmid # 237158)
